>Addgene plasmid #116067 | CMV-TO-nTEVPtvZtvcTEVP | addgene full sequence | sequence record 224935 | Addgene NGS Result
TGCGGTGGGCTCTATGGAGATCTATCGATGTTCTGGGGATGCGGTGGGCTCTATGGCTTCTGAGGCGGAA
AGAACCAGCTGGGGCTCTAGGGGGTATCCCC
[124 nt withheld, positions 102-225]
C
[91 nt withheld, positions 227-317]
AGGGTGATGGTTCACGTACCTAGAAGTTCCTATTCCGAAGTTCCTATTCTCTAGAAAGTATAGGAACTTC
CTTGGCCAAAAAGCCTGAACTCACCGCGACGTCTGTCGAGAAGTTTCTGATCGAAAAGTTCGACAGCGTC
TCCGACCTGATGCAGCTCTCGGAGGGCGAAGAATCTCGTGCTTTCAGCTTCGATGTAGGAGGGCGTGGAT
ATGTCCTGCGGGTAAATAGCTGCGCCGATGGTTTCTACAAAGATCGTTATGTTTATCGGCACTTTGCATC
GGCCGCGCTCCCGATTCCGGAAGTGCTTGACATTGGGGAATTCAGCGAGAGCCTGACCTATTGCATCTCC
CGCCGTGCACAGGGTGTCACGTTGCAAGACCTGCCTGAAACCGAACTGCCCGCTGTTCTGCAGCCGGTCG
CGGAGGCCATGGATGCGATCGCTGCGGCCGATCTTAGCCAGACGAGCGGGTTCGGCCCATTCGGACCGCA
AGGAATCGGTCAATACACTACATGGCGTGATTTCATATGCGCGATTGCTGATCCCCATGTGTATCACTGG
CAAACTGTGATGGACGACACCGTCAGTGCGTCCGTCGCGCAGGCTCTCGATGAGCTGATGCTTTGGGCCG
AGGACTGCCCCGAAGTCCGGCACCTCGTGCACGCGGATTTCGGCTCCAACAATGTCCTGACGGACAATGG
CCGCATAACAGCGGTCATTGACTGGAGCGAGGCGATGTTCGGGGATTCCCAATACGAGGTCGCCAACATC
TTCTTCTGGAGGCCGTGGTTGGCTTGTATGGAGCAGCAGACGCGCTACTTCGAGCGGAGGCATCCGGAGC
TTGCAGGATCGCCGCGGCTCCGGGCGTATATGCTCCGCATTGGTCTTGACCAACTCTATCAGAGCTTGGT
TGACGGCAATTTCGATGATGCAGCTTGGGCGCAGGGTCGATGCGACGCAATCGTCCGATCCGGAGCCGGG
ACTGTCGGGCGTACACAAATCGCCCGCAGAAGCGCGGCCGTCTGGACCGATGGCTGTGTAGAAGTACTCG
CCGATAGTGGAAACCGACGCCCCAGCACTCGTCCGAGGGCAAAGGAATAGCACGTACTACGAGATTTCGA
TTCCACCGCCGCCTTCTATGAAAGGTTGGGCTTCGGAATCGTTTTCCGGGACGCCGGCTGGATGATCCTC
CAGCGCGGGGATCTCATGCTGGAGTTCTTCGCCCACCCCAACTTGTTTATTGCAGCTTATAATGGTTACA
AATAAAGCAATAGCATCACAAATTTCACAAATAAAGCATTTTTTTCACTGCATTCTAGTTGTGGTTTGTC
CAAACTCATCAATGTATCTTATCATGTCTGTATACCGTCGACCTCTAGCTAGAGCTTGGCGTAATCATGG
TCATAGCTGTTTCCTGTGTGAAATTGTTATCCGCTCACAATTCCACACAACATACGAGCCGGAAGCATAA
AGTGTAAAGCCTGGGGTGCCTAATGAGTGAGCTAACTCACATTAATTGCGTTGCGCTCACTGCCCGCTTT
CCAGTCGGGAAACCTGTCGTGCCAGCTGCATTAATGAATCGGCCAACGCGCGGGGAGAGGCGGTTTGCGT
ATTGGGCGCTCTTCCGCTTCCTCGCTCACTGACTCGCTGCGCTCGGTCGTTCGGCTGCGGCGAGCGGTAT
CAGCTCACTCAAAGGCGGTAATACGGTTATCCACAGAATCAGGGGATAACGCAGGAAAGAACATGTGAGC
AAAAGGCCAGCAAAAGGCCAGGAACCGTAAAAAGGCCGCGTTGCTGGCGTTTTTCCATAGGCTCCGCCCC
CCTGACGAGCATCACAAAAATCGACGCTCAAGTCAGAGGTGGCGAAACCCGACAGGACTATAAAGATACC
AGGCGTTTCCCCCTGGAAGCTCCCTCGTGCGCTCTCCTGTTCCGACCCTGCCGCTTACCGGATACCTGTC
CGCCTTTCTCCCTTCGGGAAGCGTGGCGCTTTCTCATAGCTCACGCTGTAGGTATCTCAGTTCGGTGTAG
GTCGTTCGCTCCAAGCTGGGCTGTGTGCACGAACCCCCCGTTCAGCCCGACCGCTGCGCCTTATCCGGTA
ACTATCGTCTTGAGTCCAACCCGGTAAGACACGACTTATCGCCACTGGCAGCAGCCACTGGTAACAGGAT
TAGCAGAGCGAGGTATGTAGGCGGTGCTACAGAGTTCTTGAAGTGGTGGCCTAACTACGGCTACACTAGA
AGAACAGTATTTGGTATCTGCGCTCTGCTGAAGCCAGTTACCTTCGGAAAAAGAGTTGGTAGCTCTTGAT
CCGGCAAACAAACCACCGCTGGTAGCGGTGGTTTTTTTGTTTGCAAGCAGCAGATTACGCGCAGAAAAAA
AGGATCTCAAGAAGATCCTTTGATCTTTTCTACGGGGTCTGACGCTCAGTGGAACGAAAACTCACGTTAA
GGGATTTTGGTCATGAGATTATCAAAAAGGATCTTCACCTAGATCCTTTTAAATTAAAAATGAAGTTTTA
AATCAATCTAAAGTATATATGAGTAAACTTGGTCTGACAGTTACCAATGCTTAATCAGTGAGGCACCTAT
CTCAGCGATCTGTCTATTTCGTTCATCCATAGTTGCCTGACTCCCCGTCGTGTAGATAACTACGATACGG
GAGGGCTTACCATCTGGCCCCAGTGCTGCAATGATACCGCGAGACCCACGCTCACCGGCTCCAGATTTAT
CAGCAATAAACCAGCCAGCCGGAAGGGCCGAGCGCAGAAGTGGTCCTGCAACTTTATCCGCCTCCATCCA
GTCTATTAATTGTTGCCGGGAAGCTAGAGTAAGTAGTTCGCCAGTTAATAGTTTGCGCAACGTTGTTGCC
ATTGCTACAGGCATCGTGGTGTCACGCTCGTCGTTTGGTATGGCTTCATTCAGCTCCGGTTCCCAACGAT
CAAGGCGAGTTACATGATCCCCCATGTTGTGCAAAAAAGCGGTTAGCTCCTTCGGTCCTCCGATCGTTGT
CAGAAGTAAGTTGGCCGCAGTGTTATCACTCATGGTTATGGCAGCACTGCATAATTCTCTTACTGTCATG
CCATCCGTAAGATGCTTTTCTGTGACTGGTGAGTACTCAACCAAGTCATTCTGAGAATAGTGTATGCGGC
GACCGAGTTGCTCTTGCCCGGCGTCAATACGGGATAATACCGCGCCACATAGCAGAACTTTAAAAGTGCT
CATCATTGGAAAACGTTCTTCGGGGCGAAAACTCTCAAGGATCTTACCGCTGTTGAGATCCAGTTCGATG
TAACCCACTCGTGCACCCAACTGATCTTCAGCATCTTTTACTTTCACCAGCGTTTCTGGGTGAGCAAAAA
CAGGAAGGCAAAATGCCGCAAAAAAGGGAATAAGGGCGACACGGAAATGTTGAATACTCATACTCTTCCT
TTTTCAATATTATTGAAGCATTTATCAGGGTTATTGTCTCATGAGCGGATACATATTTGAATGTATTTAG
AAAAATAAACAAATAGGGGTTCCGCGCACATTTCCCCGAAAAGTGCCACCTGACGTCGACGGATCGGGAG
ATCTCCCGATCCCCTATGGTGCACTCTCAGTACAATCTGCTCTGATGCCGCATAGTTAAGCCAGTATCTG
CTCCCTGCTTGTGTGTTGGAGGTCGCTGAGTAGTGCGCGAGCAAAATTTAAGCTACAACAAGGCAAGGCT
TGACCGACAATTGCATGAAGAATCTGCTTAGGGTTAGGCGTTTTGCGCTGCTTCGTACGGGCCAGATATA
CGCGTTGACATTGATTATTGACTAGTTATTAATAGTAATCAATTACGGGGTCATTAGTTCATAGCCCATA
TATGGAGTTCCGCGTTACATAACTTACGGTAAATGGCCCGCCTGGCTGACCGCCCAACGACCCCCGCCCA
TTGACGTCAATAATGACGTATGTTCCCATAGTAACGCCAATAGGGACTTTCCATTGACGTCAATGGGTGG
AGTATTTACGGTAAACTGCCCACTTGGCAGTACATCAAGTGTATCATATGCCAAGTACGCCCCCTATTGA
CGTCAATGACGGTAAATGGCCCGCCTGGCATTATGCCCAGTACATGACCTTATGGGACTTTCCTACTTGG
CAGTACATCTACGTATTAGTCATCGCTATTACCATGGTGATGCGGTTTTGGCAGTACATCAATGGGCGTG
GATAGCGGTTTGACTCACGGGGATTTCCAAGTCTCCACCCCATTGACGTCAATGGGAGTTTGTTTTGGCA
CCAAAATCAACGGGACTTTCCAAAATGTCGTAACAACTCCGCCCCATTGACGCAAATGGGCGGTAGGCGT
GTACGGTGGGAGGTCTATATAAGCAGAGCTCTCCCTATCAGTGATAGAGATCTCCCTATCAGTGATAGAG
ATCGTCGACGAGCTCGTTTAGTGAACCGTCAGATCGCCTGGAGACGCCATCCACGCTGTTTTGACCTCCA
TAGAAGACACCGGGACCGATCCAGCCTCCGGACTCTAGCGTTTAAACTTAAGCTTCGCCACCATGGGATC
CGGGGAGAGTTTGTTTAAGGGGCCAAGGGACTATAACCCAATATCATCCACTATTTGCCACCTCACTAAC
GAGAGCGATGGACATACAACCTCTCTCTACGGGATAGGCTTCGGTCCTTTCATCATTACCAATAAGCATC
TGTTTCGCCGAAACAACGGTACTCTTCTGGTTCAATCTCTTCATGGTGTCTTCAAGGTGAAAAACACCAC
TACGCTTCAGCAACACCTGATTGATGGTAGGGATATGATAATTATCAGAATGCCGAAAGATTTCCCACCT
TTTCCACAGAAGCTGAAATTCAGGGAACCGCAGAGAGAGGAGAGGATTTGTTTGGTAACGACCAACTTCC
AGACGGGCTCTGGCAGCAGCGCGGAGACGGTTAGATTCCAGAGTGGCTCCGGAGGTGGGGAGCAACTCGA
AAAGAAGCTGCAAGCGTTGGAGAAGAAGCTCGCACAACTTGAATGGAAAAATCAGGCACTGGAAAAGAAA
CTGGCTCAAGGTGGCGGAAGCGCTGAGACGGTTAGATTCCAGAGTGGAGGGTCAGGGAGCAAGAGTATGA
GTTCTATGGTGTCCGACACTAGCTGCACGTTCCCCTCAAGTGATGGGATATTCTGGAAACACTGGATACA
GACTAAAGACGGACAGTGTGGAAGCCCATTGGTTTCCACCCGAGATGGTTTTATCGTGGGTATCCATAGC
GCCTCTAATTTCACAAACACGAACAACTATTTCACTTCAGTGCCCAAAAACTTTATGGAGCTGCTCACAA
ACCAAGAAGCGCAGCAGTGGGTAAGCGGTTGGAGACTTAACGCTGACTCAGTTCTCTGGGGGGGGCACAA
AGTATTCATGGTAAAGCCAGAGGAGCCATTCCAACCAGTCAAAGAAGCCACACAACTTATGAACAGCTAG
CTCGAGGAGGGCCCGAACAAAAACTCATCTCAGAAGAGGATCTGAATAGCGCCGTCGACCATCATCATAA
TCATCATTGAGTTTAAACCCGCTGATCAGCCTCGACTGTGCCTTCTAGTTGCCAGCCATCTGTTGTTTGC
CCCTCCCCCGTGCCTTCCTTGACCCTGGAAGGTGCCACTCCCACTGTCCTTTCCTAATAAAATGAGGAAA
TTGCATCGCATTGTCTGAGTAGGTGTCATTCTATTCTGGGGGGTGGGGTGGGGCAGGACAGCAAGGGGGA
GGATTGGGAAGACAATAGCAGGCATGCTGGGGA
Features (pLannotate 1.2.2; 22 found; start..end, strand, type, name):
     33..56      +  polyA_signal   bGH poly(A) signal (fragment): bovine growth hormone polyadenylation signal
     60..81      +  promoter       SV40 promoter (fragment): SV40 enhancer and early promoter
    102..335     +  rep_origin     f1 ori (fragment) (sequence partly withheld): f1 bacteriophage origin of replication; arrow indicates direction of (+) strand synthesis
    340..387     +  protein_bind   FRT: FLP-mediated recombination occurs in the 8-bp core sequence TCTAGAAA (Turan and Bode, 2011). FLP recombinase from the Saccharomyces cerevisiae 2μ plasmid
    395..1417    +  CDS            HygR: aminoglycoside phosphotransferase from E. coli; aph(4)-Ia; confers resistance to hygromycin
   1427..1552    +  CDS            ble (fragment): BLE_KLEPN - Experimental evidence at protein level: Swiss-Prot protein existence level 1. Binding protein with a strong affinity to the bleomycin family of antibiotics. Binds to CL990; an antimitotic-antibiotic compound. From Klebsiella pneumoniae.
   1547..1668    +  polyA_signal   SV40 poly(A) signal: SV40 polyadenylation signal
   1741..1757    -  protein_bind   lac operator: The lac repressor binds to the lac operator to inhibit transcription in E. coli. This inhibition can be relieved by adding lactose or isopropyl-β-D-thiogalactopyranoside (IPTG). lac repressor encoded by lacI
   1765..1795    -  promoter       lac promoter: promoter for the E. coli lac operon
   1810..1831    -  protein_bind   CAP binding site: CAP binding activates transcription in the presence of cAMP. E. coli catabolite activator protein
   1844..1936    -  CDS            lacI (fragment): lac repressor; lacI; The lac repressor binds to the lac operator to inhibit transcription in E. coli. This inhibition can be relieved by adding lactose or isopropyl-β-D-thiogalactopyranoside (IPTG).
   2119..2707    -  rep_origin     ori: high-copy-number ColE1/pMB1/pBR322/pUC origin of replication
   2878..3738    -  CDS            AmpR: β-lactamase; bla; confers resistance to ampicillin, carbenicillin, and related antibiotics
   3739..3843    -  promoter       AmpR promoter: bla
   3902..3954    -  misc_feature   bom (fragment): basis of mobility region from pBR322
   4104..4483    +  enhancer       CMV enhancer: human cytomegalovirus immediate early enhancer
   4484..4687    +  promoter       CMV promoter: human cytomegalovirus (CMV) immediate early promoter
   4689..4708    +  promoter       PLtetO-1 promoter (fragment): modified phage lambda PL promoter with tet operator sites (Lutz and Bujard, 1997)
   4710..4729    +  promoter       PLtetO-1 promoter (fragment): modified phage lambda PL promoter with tet operator sites (Lutz and Bujard, 1997)
   4737..4770    +  promoter       TRE3GV promoter (fragment): 3rd-generation Tet-responsive promoter that can be activated by binding of Tet-On® 3G, optimized for retroviral and lentiviral vectors
   4869..5771    +  CDS            POLG_TEV (fragment): Experimental evidence at protein level: Swiss-Prot protein existence level 1. [Nuclear inclusion protein A]: has RNA-binding and proteolytic activities. From Tobacco etch virus (TEV).
   5883..17      +  polyA_signal   bGH poly(A) signal (across the origin): bovine growth hormone polyadenylation signal
