[The description below was written by a language model from this plasmid's Addgene catalogue record and pLannotate feature annotations shown in this document.]
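Description:
CMV-TO-nTEVPtvZtvcTEVP is a 6,090-bp mammalian expression plasmid built on the CMV-TO-FlpIn backbone and carrying a synthetic, engineered tobacco etch virus (TEV) protease as its insert. It is propagated in E. coli at high copy through a ColE1/pUC-type origin and selected with ampicillin via the β-lactamase gene. Remnants of an f1 origin, a lac promoter/operator region and a pBR322 bom fragment are also annotated and reflect the backbone's ancestry rather than any function in the payload.

Expression is driven by the human CMV immediate-early enhancer and promoter, followed directly by two short matches to tet operator sequence. This is the "TO" arrangement, which allows transcription to be repressed in cells expressing Tet repressor and induced with tetracycline or doxycycline, while remaining constitutive in cells that lack the repressor. The downstream open reading frame matches the protease portion of the TEV polyprotein and is terminated by a bGH polyadenylation signal. The insert name suggests N- and C-terminal protease portions joined through an intervening element, but the record does not spell out this architecture, and the annotation shows only a single TEV-derived coding region. An FRT site sits immediately upstream of a hygromycin resistance gene that has no complete annotated promoter and ends in an SV40 poly(A) signal. This is the usual Flp-In layout, in which FLP-mediated integration at a genomic FRT landing site places the hygromycin gene behind a resident promoter, permitting selection of single-copy stable lines.

The plasmid can therefore serve for transient or stable, potentially inducible, expression of the engineered protease. It was deposited with work on programmable protein-level circuits in living cells.
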