Addgene plasmid #116067: CMV-TO-nTEVPtvZtvcTEVP
Purpose: Expresses an engineered TEV protease
Depositing lab: Michael Elowitz. Depositing organization: California Institute of Technology. Publication: Programmable protein circuits in living cells. Gao XJ, Chong LS, Kim MS, Elowitz MB. Science. 2018 Sep 21;361(6408):1252-1258. doi: 10.1126/science.aat5062. PubMed 30237357.
Backbone
  Vector backbone: CMV-TO-FlpIn
  Vector type: Mammalian Expression
Growth in bacteria
  Bacterial resistance: Ampicillin, 100 μg/mL
  Growth temperature: 37°C
  Growth strain: DH5alpha
  Copy number: High Copy
Gene/Insert
  Gene/Insert name: nTEVPtvZtvcTEVP
  Species: Synthetic
  Cloning method: Gibson Cloning
Terms and licenses: Academic/Nonprofit Terms; Industry Terms: Not Available to Industry
How to cite: CMV-TO-nTEVPtvZtvcTEVP was a gift from Michael Elowitz (Addgene plasmid # 116067 ; http://n2t.net/addgene:116067 ; RRID:Addgene_116067)
